Addgene plasmid #227604: pPICZ A-SLC-His+MFN2-Strep (SB255)
Purpose: Inducible coexpression of His-tagged SLC25A46 and Strep-tagged MFN2 in Pichia pastoris
Depositing lab: Luke Chao. Depositing organization: Massachusetts General Hospital. Publication: Identification of SLC25A46 interaction interfaces with mitochondrial membrane fusogens Opa1 and Mfn2. Boopathy S, Luce BE, Lugo CM, Hakim P, McDonald J, Kim HL, Ponce J, Ueberheide BM, Chao LH. J Biol Chem. 2024 Aug 31:107740. doi: 10.1016/j.jbc.2024.107740. PubMed 39222684.
Backbone
  Vector backbone: pPICZ A
  Vector type: Yeast Expression
Growth in bacteria
  Bacterial resistance: Bleocin (Zeocin), 50 μg/mL
  Growth temperature: 37°C
  Growth strain: DH5alpha
  Copy number: High Copy
Gene/Insert 1
  Gene/Insert name: SLC25A46
  Species: H. sapiens (human)
  Entrez Gene: SLC25A46 (a.k.a. HMSN6B, PCH1E)
  Promoter: AOX1
  Tag / fusion protein: 10xHis (C terminal on insert)
  Cloning method: Gibson Cloning
  Sequencing primers: 5′ n/a
Gene/Insert 2
  Gene/Insert name: MFN2
  Species: H. sapiens (human)
  Entrez Gene: MFN2 (a.k.a. CMT2A, CMT2A2, CMT2A2A, CMT2A2B, CPRP1, HMSN6A, HSG, MARF, MSL)
  Promoter: AOX1
  Tag / fusion protein: Twin-StrepTag (C terminal on insert)
  Cloning method: Gibson Cloning
  Sequencing primers: 5′ n/a
Terms and licenses: Academic/Nonprofit Terms; Industry Terms: Not Available to Industry
How to cite: pPICZ A-SLC-His+MFN2-Strep (SB255) was a gift from Luke Chao (Addgene plasmid # 227604 ; http://n2t.net/addgene:227604 ; RRID:Addgene_227604)
