[The description below was written by a language model from this plasmid's Addgene catalogue record and pLannotate feature annotations shown in this document.]
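Description:
pPICZ A-SLC-His+MFN2-Strep (SB255) is a yeast expression plasmid of about 8.4 kb built on the pPICZ A backbone for methanol-inducible coexpression of two human mitochondrial outer membrane proteins in Pichia pastoris. It replicates in E. coli at high copy from a ColE1/pUC-type origin. Selection relies on a single Sh ble (BleoR) gene conferring Zeocin resistance. This gene sits behind tandem TEF1 and EM7 promoters and is followed by the CYC1 terminator, so the same marker works in both yeast (TEF1) and bacteria (EM7). No yeast replication origin is annotated. This fits the usual use of pPICZ vectors, which are integrated into the Pichia genome rather than maintained episomally.

The payload consists of two independent expression cassettes arranged in the same orientation, each with its own AOX1 promoter and AOX1 terminator. One drives human SLC25A46 carrying a C-terminal 10xHis tag. The other drives human MFN2, the mitofusin GTPase involved in mitochondrial clustering and fusion, carrying a C-terminal Twin-Strep tag. The AOX1 promoter is induced by methanol, so both proteins are produced together on induction. The short "capTEV" fragments annotated downstream of each coding sequence are probably partial matches to histidine-tag or linker sequences. They may include backbone-derived tag remnants, although the Twin-Strep tag itself was not annotated. The small AOX1 coding fragments next to each terminator are carried over from the native AOX1 3' region.

The orthogonal affinity tags allow either partner to be pulled down and copurification of the other to be assessed. This suits the plasmid to producing and isolating SLC25A46–MFN2 complexes and to studying the interaction between these proteins.
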