Features (pLannotate 1.2.2; 16 found; start..end, strand, type, name):
      1..589     +  rep_origin     ori: high-copy-number ColE1/pMB1/pBR322/pUC origin of replication
    664..911     -  terminator     CYC1 terminator: S. cerevisiae CYC1; transcription terminator for CYC1
    977..1351    -  CDS            BleoR: antibiotic-binding protein; Sh ble from Streptoalloteichus hindustanus; confers resistance to bleomycin, phleomycin, and Zeocin™
   1370..1417    -  promoter       EM7 promoter: synthetic bacterial promoter&nbsp
   1424..1831    -  promoter       TEF1 promoter: S. cerevisiae TEF1; promoter for EF-1α
   1852..2098    -  terminator     AOX1 terminator: Pichia pastoris AOX1; transcription terminator for AOX1
   2102..2167    -  CDS            AOX1 (fragment): ALOX1_KOMPC - Experimental evidence at protein level: Swiss-Prot protein existence level 1. Major isoform of alcohol oxidase, which catalyzes the oxidation of methanol to formaldehyde and hydrogen peroxide, the first step in the methanol utilization pathway of methylotrophic yeasts. From Komagataella phaffii (strain ATCC 76273 / CBS 7435 / CECT 11047 / NRRL Y-11430 / Wegner 21-1) (Yeast) (Pichia pastoris).
   2177..2194    -  CDS            capTEV™ (fragment): composite tag for in vivo biotinylation, TEV protease cleavage, and 6xHis tagging
   2280..2302    -  CDS            capTEV™ (fragment): composite tag for in vivo biotinylation, TEV protease cleavage, and 6xHis tagging
   2345..3598    -  CDS            SLC25A46: S2546_HUMAN - Also known as TB1. Experimental evidence at protein level: Swiss-Prot protein existence level 1. May play a role in mitochondrial dynamics by controlling mitochondrial membrane fission. From Homo sapiens (Human).
   3607..4545    -  promoter       AOX1 promoter: Pichia pastoris AOX1; inducible promoter, regulated by methanol
   4560..4806    -  terminator     AOX1 terminator: Pichia pastoris AOX1; transcription terminator for AOX1
   4810..4875    -  CDS            AOX1 (fragment): ALOX1_KOMPC - Experimental evidence at protein level: Swiss-Prot protein existence level 1. Major isoform of alcohol oxidase, which catalyzes the oxidation of methanol to formaldehyde and hydrogen peroxide, the first step in the methanol utilization pathway of methylotrophic yeasts. From Komagataella phaffii (strain ATCC 76273 / CBS 7435 / CECT 11047 / NRRL Y-11430 / Wegner 21-1) (Yeast) (Pichia pastoris).
   4885..4902    -  CDS            capTEV™ (fragment): composite tag for in vivo biotinylation, TEV protease cleavage, and 6xHis tagging
   5083..7353    -  CDS            MFN2: MFN2_HUMAN - Also known as CPRP1, KIAA0214. Experimental evidence at protein level: Swiss-Prot protein existence level 1. Mitochondrial outer membrane GTPase that mediates mitochondrial clustering and fusion (PubMed:11181170, PubMed:11950885, PubMed:26214738, PubMed:28114303). Mitochondria are highly dynamic organelles, and their morphology is determined by the equilibrium between mitochondrial fusion and fission events (PubMed:28114303). Overexpression induces the formation of mitochondrial networks (PubMed:28114303). Membrane clustering requires GTPase activity and may involve a major rearra
   7362..8300    -  promoter       AOX1 promoter: Pichia pastoris AOX1; inducible promoter, regulated by methanol
>Addgene plasmid #227604 | pPICZ A-SLC-His+MFN2-Strep (SB255) | addgene full sequence | sequence record 455571 | Addgene NGS Result
TTGAGATCCTTTTTTTCTGCGCGTAATCTGCTGCTTGCAAACAAAAAAACCACCGCTACCAGCGGTGGTT
TGTTTGCCGGATCAAGAGCTACCAACTCTTTTTCCGAAGGTAACTGGCTTCAGCAGAGCGCAGATACCAA
ATACTGTTCTTCTAGTGTAGCCGTAGTTAGGCCACCACTTCAAGAACTCTGTAGCACCGCCTACATACCT
CGCTCTGCTAATCCTGTTACCAGTGGCTGCTGCCAGTGGCGATAAGTCGTGTCTTACCGGGTTGGACTCA
AGACGATAGTTACCGGATAAGGCGCAGCGGTCGGGCTGAACGGGGGGTTCGTGCACACAGCCCAGCTTGG
AGCGAACGACCTACACCGAACTGAGATACCTACAGCGTGAGCTATGAGAAAGCGCCACGCTTCCCGAAGG
GAGAAAGGCGGACAGGTATCCGGTAAGCGGCAGGGTCGGAACAGGAGAGCGCACGAGGGAGCTTCCAGGG
GGAAACGCCTGGTATCTTTATAGTCCTGTCGGGTTTCGCCACCTCTGACTTGAGCGTCGATTTTTGTGAT
GCTCGTCAGGGGGGCGGAGCCTATGGAAAAACGCCAGCAACGCGGCCTTTTTACGGTTCCTGGCCTTTTG
CTGGCCTTTTGCTCACATGTTGGTCTCCAGCTTGCAAATTAAAGCCTTCGAGCGTCCCAAAACCTTCTCA
AGCAAGGTTTTCAGTATAATGTTACATGCGTACACGCGTCTGTACAGAAAAAAAAGAAAAATTTGAAATA
TAAATAACGTTCTTAATACTAACATAACTATAAAAAAATAAATAGGGACCTAGACTTCAGGTTGTCTAAC
TCCTTCCTTTTCGGTTAGAGCGGATGTGGGGGGAGGGCGTGAATGTAAGCGTGACATAACTAATTACATG
ATATCGACAAAGGAAAAGGGGGACGGATCTCCGAGGCCTCGGACCCGTCGGGCCGCGTCGGACGTGTCAG
TCCTGCTCCTCGGCCACGAAGTGCACGCAGTTGCCGGCCGGGTCGCGCAGGGCGAACTCCCGCCCCCACG
GCTGCTCGCCGATCTCGGTCATGGCCGGCCCGGAGGCGTCCCGGAAGTTCGTGGACACGACCTCCGACCA
CTCGGCGTACAGCTCGTCCAGGCCGCGCACCCACACCCAGGCCAGGGTGTTGTCCGGCACCACCTGGTCC
TGGACCGCGCTGATGAACAGGGTCACGTCGTCCCGGACCACACCGGCGAAGTCGTCCTCCACGAAGTCCC
GGGAGAACCCGAGCCGGTCGGTCCAGAACTCGACCGCTCCGGCGACGTCGCGCGCGGTGAGCACCGGAAC
GGCACTGGTCAACTTGGCCATGGTTTAGTTCCTCACCTTGTCGTATTATACTATGCCGATATACTATGCC
GATGATTAATTGTCAACACCGCCCTTAGATTAGATTGCTATGCTTTCTTTCTAATGAGCAAGAAGTAAAA
AAAGTTGTAATAGAACAAGAAAAATGAAACTGAAACTTGAGAAATTGAAGACCGTTTATTAACTTAAATA
TCAATGGGAGGTCATCGAAAGAGAAAAAAATCAAAAAAAAAAATTTTCAAGAAAAAGAAACGTGATAAAA
ATTTTTATTGCCTTTTTCGACGAAGAAAAAGAAACGAGGCGGTCTCTTTTTTCTTTTCCAAACCTTTAGT
ACGGGTAATTAACGACACCCTAGAGGAAGAAAGAGGGGAAATTTAGTATGCTGTGCTTGGGTGTTTTGAA
GTGGTACGGCGATGCGCGGAGTCCGAGAAAATCTGGAAGAGTAAAAAAGGAGTAGAAACATTTTGAAGCT
ATGGTGTGTGGGGGATCCGCACAAACGAAGGTCTCACTTAATCTTCTGTACTCTGAAGAGGAGTGGGAAA
TACCAAGAAAAACATCAAACTCGAATGATTTTCCCAAACCCCTACCACAAGATATTCATCAGCTGCGAGA
TAGGCTGATCAGGAGCAAGCTCGTACGAGAAGAAACAAAATGACAAAAAAAATCCTATACTATATAGGTT
ACAAATAAAAAAGTATCAAAAATGAAGCCTGCATCTCTCAGGCAAATGGCATTCTGACATCCTCTTGATT
AGAATCTAGCAAGACCGGTCTTCTCGTAAGTGCCCAACTTGAACTGAGGAACAGTCATGTCTAAGGCTAA
AACTCAATGATGATGATGATGATGGTCGACGGCGCTATTCAGATCCTCTTCTGAGATGAGTTTTTGTTCT
CTAGACTAATGGTGGTGGTGATGATGGTGATGATGATGTCCCTGGAAATAAAGATTCTCGGAACCACCAC
CACCAGAACCACCACCACCAGAACCACCACCACCGATATTGTTTTGCAACAAAGTAGAGTAGATGATCTT
AGTGATTTGCAAAACAGCAGCATGCAAAGTGTATTGGATAATAACAGCACCGAAACCCTTGTAGAAACCA
AAAACACCCTCTTCTTGTCTGATAGTGTTGATACAATCTCTCATACCCTCATATTGAGTATTAATAGGCA
AAACTTCGTAACCCAAATCAGTGTTATCGATGATAGTTCTAGTACCTTGGATGTGCAATCTATGCAAAAC
AGTTTCCAATGGGTACAAGATAACATCAGAACACAAAGAAGCAGCGAAATTAGCAATCAACTCAGGAAAA
TAAGCATCCAACATAGATTGAACTGGAGAAGTAGATTCAGCCAAGTGAGAGTTGTAAGTCTTTCTCTTCA
AGATCAACAAAACGAACTTTTGAATAACAGAAGAGATGATGTAGTGCAAAACACCATGCAAAACAGTAGG
GAAGATCAAAGACAACAATGGCAACAATCTTTTAGAATGAGGAACACCCATACCAATAACTCTACCAATA
CCCTCCTTAACACATTCCAAGATACCAGTGTTATCTCTGATGATCTCAGATTGAACAGTTTCGATCAAAG
AAGCAGAGTAGAAAGGCATAGCAACAACGTAAGTCAAAGACTTCAACAACAAGTGCTCTCCAATTTGTTT
TGGAGACCACTTATGCAAAACTTCTCTAGGCAATGGAGTGAACTCAGAAATAATACCTTCAGCACCCAAA
GTAACACCTTGAACAATAAAAGTAGAACCCATACCCTTCCACAAAGCTCTAGGACCTTGAGTCTTATTGA
AAGAGTACATGATGTTAATAACAGTGAATGGAGTCAAGTGATAATGTTGAGCGTGGTAATTAACTTGACA
TTGTCTTCTCAAAACGATACATGGATGAGCCAAAACGTTCTCAGTGAACAAAGAAGCCAAACCAATACCG
AAACCAGCAAATCTATTCAATTGTTCAGAAGATTGACCTTGAACAGAACCACCACCACCAGAAGAAAATG
GCTCTTCAGTAGGACCCTCATATGGAGTAGAAGTAGTAGGAACACCGTAAGGTGGAGACTTTTCACCCCA
GTGCAAGTTTCTAGAACCTGGAATATCAGGTGGAGTAGTAACCCAATGACCCAAATCAGAACCAGTAGAA
AAAGATCTAGCAGGGAAAGCTCCTCCAAATCCTTGCTCGTCTCTGGCTCCTCCTCTGTATCCCAAACCGT
CAAATCCGTCAGGTCTTCTAGGGTGCATGCTAGCCTCGTTTCGAATAATTAGTTGTTTTTTGATCTTCTC
AAGTTGTCGTTAAAAGTCGTTAAAATCAAAAGCTTGTCAATTGGAACCAGTCGCAATTATGAAAGTAAGC
TAATAATGATGATAAAAAAAAAGGTTTAAGACAGGGCAGCTTCCTTCTGTTTATATATTGCTGTCAAGTA
GGGGTTAGAACAGTTAAATTTTGATCATGAACGTTAGGCTATCAGCAGTATTCCCACCAGAATCTTGGAA
GCATACAATGTGGAGACAATGCATAATCATCCAAAAAGCGGGTGTTTCCCCATTTGCGTTTCGGCACAGG
TGCACCGGGGTTCAGAAGCGATAGAGAGACTGCGCTAAGCATTAATGAGATTATTTTTGAGCATTCGTCA
ATCAATACCAAACAAGACAAACGGTATGCCGACTTTTGGAAGTTTCTTTTTGACCAACTGGCCGTTAGCA
TTTCAACGAACCAAACTTAGTTCATCTTGGATGAGATCACGCTTTTGTCATATTAGGTTCCAAGACAGCG
TTTAAACTGTCAGTTTTGGGCCATTTGGGGAACATGAAACTATTTGACCCCACACTCAGAAAGCCCTCAT
CTGGAGTGATGTTCGGGTGTAATGCGGAGCTTGTTGCATTCGGAAATAAACAAACATGAACCTCGCCAGG
GGGGCCAGGATAGACAGGCTAATAAAGTCATGGTGTTAGTAGCCTAATAGAAGGAATTGGAATGAGCGAG
CTCCAATCAAGCCCAATAACTGGGCTGGTTTTTCGATGGCAAAAGTGGGTGTTGAGGAGAAGAGGAGTGG
AGGTCCTGCGTTTGCAACGGTCTGCTGCTAGTGTATCCCCTCCTGTTGCGTTTGGCACTTATGTGTGAGA
ATGGACCTGTGGATGTCGGATGGCAAAAAGGTTTCATTCAACCTTTCGTCTTTGGATGTTAGATCCGCAC
AAACGAAGGTCTCACTTAATCTTCTGTACTCTGAAGAGGAGTGGGAAATACCAAGAAAAACATCAAACTC
GAATGATTTTCCCAAACCCCTACCACAAGATATTCATCAGCTGCGAGATAGGCTGATCAGGAGCAAGCTC
GTACGAGAAGAAACAAAATGACAAAAAAAATCCTATACTATATAGGTTACAAATAAAAAAGTATCAAAAA
TGAAGCCTGCATCTCTCAGGCAAATGGCATTCTGACATCCTCTTGATTAGAATCTAGCAAGACCGGTCTT
CTCGTAAGTGCCCAACTTGAACTGAGGAACAGTCATGTCTAAGGCTAAAACTCAATGATGATGATGATGA
TGGTCGACGGCGCTATTCAGATCCTCTTCTGAGATGAGTTTTTGTTCGGGCCCTTATTTTTCGAATTGAG
GATGTGACCATGCTGAACCACCAGAACCACCACCAGAACCACCACCTTTTTCAAATTGTGGATGTGACCA
AGCAGATGGACCTTGAAATAAAACTTCCAAAGAACCACCACCTCTAGAAGGTTGCAAGTATTGGTGAGTG
AACATATTCAATTCAGAATCCAACCAACCAGCTTTGTTTCTCAACAACTTAGCCTTAGATTGCAAAGAAT
CCAAAACTTCAATCTTCTTGTTCATAGCAGCAATCTCTTGTTCCAAGTTCTCTCTAGTAACATCAACTTG
TTGACACAAGTGAGCAAAAGTACCAGACAATTCTTGTTGAACTTGATGAGAACAGTTAGAACCAGTGTAA
GAAATAACCAATTGCAACTTCTCAGAAGCATGTTCAACGAATTGTCTTTTAAAAGCTCTTTCCTTAGCTT
TAGTAGTCCAAGTCAATCTCTCATAAACGTACAACAAACCGTACAAACCGAAAGACAAAGCAATCAATCT
CCAACCAACAGCCTTCCAAACAACACCACCAACAACCAAAATACCCATAGAAGTTCTAGAAGTCAAAGAA
GCCAAACCAGTAACCATAGAAACCATAAACTCTTCTTGAGTCAAAGAACCTTGAGGCAAAGGTGGCATAG
AAGGATTAGCTGGAGTCAAAGGAATTGGTCTTTGAACTTGATCGTTATAACCCATCAAAGCTCTTCTAGA
GTTCTTTGGACCCAAAAATCTGTTAACCAACATAGTCCAACCCAAAGAGAAGTGAAACTCAATATCTTCT
TGGAAATCAGCACACAACTTATCACAGTTCAAATCGTAGTTCAAAGAGAAACATTGTCTTGGAACCAACA
TATCGATTTGAGATCTAACAGAAACAGGCAACAATGGTTTCAAACCATCAATCATATCTTGTTGCATAGT
TTGCAAAGAGTTAGTGATAGCAGTAGAACATCTATCAGACATGTTTCTACCCAAACCCTCTTCAATGTGT
CTATGCAATTCGTTCTTGTAAACCTTCAAAACAACAGGAGATGGATGGAAATCCATTTGGTAATCATCAA
CCAAAACAGACAATCTTCTAATCTCTTCAGCCATAGCAGTAGAAACTTGTCTTTCAACCTCTTCAGTGAT
TTGCTTAATTCTCAACTTGTAATCTTGAGCCAACAACTCCAATTGCTTATCAATAAACTTCAATCTATCT
TGTCTCTCTTCTCTCATCTCTTCACAGTAAACTTGTTGTTCTCTAGCAGCCATGTGCAAAGAATCCATAA
TCAATCTAACAGCTTCAGCAATTTGCTTAGCTCTAACAGTATGTTGCTCGAACTTAGTCTTAACAGCAGA
TTGAGAGATACACTCTTCGAATCTTCTCTCAAAATTTTGGAATTCGAACATTCTAACTTGGAAACCTTCA
GCCAAAGCACCACCACCTTCAGGCATACCCTGAGCCTTTTGGATTCTAGCGTTCAAAACTTCCTTAGCAG
AAACAAAGAAAATTCTATCTCCAGCTTGAGATCTATCAACAACACCCAATTCATCAACCAAGAAAGAAGT
ACATCTCTCCATATGTTGTCTTCTAACCTCTTCCATATACTCAGGTTCAGAAGCAGAAGCATCCCATCTA
TTGTTCAAAATGAAAATGTTTGGTCTAGACAATCTTTCAGAAACCTTGTGAAAGAAATGCTTTTCAGTTT
GCATCAAAGTAGACTCAGAGTTAGCAACCAAAACGAAAACATCAGCATCCAAACAGAACTTATCGATCCA
AGAATCCAACTCAGTAGTAACATCAATACCTGGAGAATCCATCAAAACCAAATCATCCTTCAACAAAGGA
CATTTAGAATTTGGCCACATAACAGAAACCAAAGAACCAGCATGCAATTGCTTATCTTGGTGCAAAGCAT
GAGCCAATTGGTTAACAGTCTTAGCAGATCTTTTCTCTTCAGAACCTTCAGTCAACAAGAAAGCCTCGTG
ACCATCAGTACCTTCAACTCTCAAGAAACAGTTAGTAGTATGACCAATACCAGAAGGCAAAACCTTATCC
CACAACATAGCATTAATAACAGTAGATTTACCGTTAGAAGTTCTACCAAAGAAAGCAACTTTCATGTGTC
TTCTAGCCAAAACTTCAGAAATACCTCTAACCTTAGACAAGTAACCTTTAACATCCAAAACTTGCTCTTC
AGTAGTAACTGGATCCAATTCAGCATTTCTATAAGTATCCTCCAAGAAAGTAGCAGATTCTTGAATGTAA
GCACCCAATTGCTCGAAGATACCGTTAATCTTTTTCTTAGCAGTAACGAAATGCTTCAAAGGGGAAGCGT
TGACCTCAGCCATGTGTCTCTTATTTTTCTTGACGGTGACGATACTATTGCATCTACTAAACAACAAACT
CATGAATTCCTCGTTTCGAATAATTAGTTGTTTTTTGATCTTCTCAAGTTGTCGTTAAAAGTCGTTAAAA
TCAAAAGCTTGTCAATTGGAACCAGTCGCAATTATGAAAGTAAGCTAATAATGATGATAAAAAAAAAGGT
TTAAGACAGGGCAGCTTCCTTCTGTTTATATATTGCTGTCAAGTAGGGGTTAGAACAGTTAAATTTTGAT
CATGAACGTTAGGCTATCAGCAGTATTCCCACCAGAATCTTGGAAGCATACAATGTGGAGACAATGCATA
ATCATCCAAAAAGCGGGTGTTTCCCCATTTGCGTTTCGGCACAGGTGCACCGGGGTTCAGAAGCGATAGA
GAGACTGCGCTAAGCATTAATGAGATTATTTTTGAGCATTCGTCAATCAATACCAAACAAGACAAACGGT
ATGCCGACTTTTGGAAGTTTCTTTTTGACCAACTGGCCGTTAGCATTTCAACGAACCAAACTTAGTTCAT
CTTGGATGAGATCACGCTTTTGTCATATTAGGTTCCAAGACAGCGTTTAAACTGTCAGTTTTGGGCCATT
TGGGGAACATGAAACTATTTGACCCCACACTCAGAAAGCCCTCATCTGGAGTGATGTTCGGGTGTAATGC
GGAGCTTGTTGCATTCGGAAATAAACAAACATGAACCTCGCCAGGGGGGCCAGGATAGACAGGCTAATAA
AGTCATGGTGTTAGTAGCCTAATAGAAGGAATTGGAATGAGCGAGCTCCAATCAAGCCCAATAACTGGGC
TGGTTTTTCGATGGCAAAAGTGGGTGTTGAGGAGAAGAGGAGTGGAGGTCCTGCGTTTGCAACGGTCTGC
TGCTAGTGTATCCCCTCCTGTTGCGTTTGGCACTTATGTGTGAGAATGGACCTGTGGATGTCGGATGGCA
AAAAGGTTTCATTCAACCTTTCGTCTTTGGATGTTAGATCTGATCTCATGACCAAAATCCCTTAACGTGA
GTTTTCGTTCCACTGAGCGTCAGACCCCGTAGAAAAGATCAAAGGATCTTC
